Addgene plasmid #42742: TAL3279
Depositing lab: Keith Joung. Depositing organization: Massachusetts General Hospital. Publication: Targeted gene disruption in somatic zebrafish cells using engineered TALENs. Sander JD, Cade L, Khayter C, Reyon D, Peterson RT, Joung JK, Yeh JR. Nat Biotechnol. 2011 Aug 5;29(8):697-8. doi: 10.1038/nbt.1934. PubMed 21822241.
Backbone
  Vector backbone: JDS71
  Backbone manufacturer: Addgene plasmid #32287
  Backbone size w/o insert (bp): 6447
  Vector type: Mammalian Expression ; T7
Growth in bacteria
  Bacterial resistance: Ampicillin, 100 μg/mL
  Growth temperature: 37°C
  Growth strain: XL1 Blue
  Copy number: High Copy
Gene/Insert
  Gene/Insert name: ZebrafishCommunity-hif1al-site1-right (alt name: hif1al)
  Species: D. rerio (zebrafish)
  Insert size (bp): 1640
  Entrez Gene: hif1al (a.k.a. Hif-3alpha, zgc:63965)
  Promoter: CMV
  Tag / fusion protein: 3X Flag (N terminal on backbone); WT FOKI (C terminal on backbone)
  Cloning method: Restriction Enzyme; 5′ cloning site N/A (destroyed during cloning); 3′ cloning site N/A (destroyed during cloning)
  Sequencing primers: 5′ CMV-F; 3′ BGH-rev
Terms and licenses: Academic/Nonprofit Terms; Industry Terms: Not Available to Industry
Depositor comments: Target binding site: TCCACTCCTTCCATCTCC It is strongly recommended that users perform a diagnostic digest to verify this plasmid prior to use. For example, a double digest of the plasmid with BamHI and KpnI should result in two bands at 2.3kb and 5.8kb.
How to cite: TAL3279 was a gift from Keith Joung (Addgene plasmid # 42742 ; http://n2t.net/addgene:42742 ; RRID:Addgene_42742)
