[The description below was written by a language model from this plasmid's Addgene catalogue record.]
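Description:
TAL3279 is a TALEN expression plasmid built on the JDS71 backbone, a vector listed as both mammalian expression and T7. It is maintained in E. coli as a high-copy plasmid under ampicillin selection. The roughly 1.6 kb insert encodes an engineered TAL effector repeat array designated as the "right" monomer for site 1 in the zebrafish gene hif1al (also known as Hif-3alpha). In other words, the insert is a custom DNA-binding domain directed against that locus, not the hif1al coding sequence itself. The cloning junctions on both sides were destroyed during restriction-based assembly.

The backbone supplies the remaining parts of the nuclease. A 3X FLAG tag sits at the N terminus for detection, and a wild-type FokI cleavage domain is fused at the C terminus, so that insertion of the repeat array completes a full TALEN open reading frame. Expression is driven by the CMV promoter. The T7 designation indicates that the coding sequence can also be transcribed in vitro, which would typically serve to make mRNA for embryo injection, though the record does not describe this use explicitly. Use of a BGH reverse sequencing primer suggests a BGH polyadenylation region downstream, but no feature table is provided to confirm this or other backbone elements.

Because FokI must dimerise to cut DNA, this right-half construct is meant to be paired with a matching left-half TALEN that binds the adjacent half-site. Together they introduce a double-strand break whose error-prone repair disrupts hif1al. The construct belongs to a zebrafish community set of TALENs for targeted gene disruption in zebrafish cells.
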