>Addgene plasmid #42742 | TAL3279 | depositor partial sequence | sequence record 57862 | TAL3279 sequence 2430 bps
TCTAGAGCTAGCACCATGGACTACAAAGACCATGACGGTGATTATAAAGATCATGACATCGATTACAAGG
ATGACGATGACAAGATGGCCCCCAAGAAGAAGAGGAAGGTGGGCATTCACCGCGGGGTACCTATGGTGGA
CTTGAGGACACTCGGTTATTCGCAACAGCAACAGGAGAAAATCAAGCCTAAGGTCAGGAGCACCGTCGCG
CAACACCACGAGGCGCTTGTGGGGCATGGCTTCACTCATGCGCATATTGTCGCGCTTTCACAGCACCCTG
CGGCGCTTGGGACGGTGGCTGTCAAATACCAAGATATGATTGCGGCCCTGCCCGAAGCCACGCACGAGGC
AATTGTAGGGGTCGGTAAACAGTGGTCGGGAGCGCGAGCACTTGAGGCGCTGCTGACTGTGGCGGGTGAG
CTTAGGGGGCCTCCGCTCCAGCTCGACACCGGGCAGCTGCTGAAGATCGCGAAGAGAGGGGGAGTAACAG
CGGTAGAGGCAGTGCACGCCTGGCGCAATGCGCTCACCGGGGCCCCCTTGAACCTGACCCCAGACCAGGT
AGTCGCAATCGCGTCACATGACGGGGGAAAGCAAGCCCTGGAAACCGTGCAAAGGTTGTTGCCGGTCCTT
TGTCAAGACCACGGCCTTACACCGGAGCAAGTCGTGGCCATTGCATCCCACGACGGTGGCAAACAGGCTC
TTGAGACGGTTCAGAGACTTCTCCCAGTTCTCTGTCAAGCCCACGGGCTGACTCCCGATCAAGTTGTAGC
GATTGCGTCGAACATTGGAGGGAAACAAGCATTGGAGACTGTCCAACGGCTCCTTCCCGTGTTGTGTCAA
GCCCACGGTTTGACGCCTGCACAAGTGGTCGCCATCGCCAGCCATGATGGCGGTAAGCAGGCGCTGGAAA
CAGTACAGCGCCTGCTGCCTGTACTGTGCCAGGATCATGGACTGACCCCAGACCAGGTAGTCGCAATCGC
GTCAAACGGAGGGGGAAAGCAAGCCCTGGAAACCGTGCAAAGGTTGTTGCCGGTCCTTTGTCAAGACCAC
GGCCTTACACCGGAGCAAGTCGTGGCCATTGCATCCCACGACGGTGGCAAACAGGCTCTTGAGACGGTTC
AGAGACTTCTCCCAGTTCTCTGTCAAGCCCACGGGCTGACTCCCGATCAAGTTGTAGCGATTGCGTCGCA
TGACGGAGGGAAACAAGCATTGGAGACTGTCCAACGGCTCCTTCCCGTGTTGTGTCAAGCCCACGGTTTG
ACGCCTGCACAAGTGGTCGCCATCGCCTCGAATGGCGGCGGTAAGCAGGCGCTGGAAACAGTACAGCGCC
TGCTGCCTGTACTGTGCCAGGATCATGGACTGACCCCAGACCAGGTAGTCGCAATCGCGTCAAACGGAGG
GGGAAAGCAAGCCCTGGAAACCGTGCAAAGGTTGTTGCCGGTCCTTTGTCAAGACCACGGCCTTACACCG
GAGCAAGTCGTGGCCATTGCATCCCACGACGGTGGCAAACAGGCTCTTGAGACGGTTCAGAGACTTCTCC
CAGTTCTCTGTCAAGCCCACGGGCTGACTCCCGATCAAGTTGTAGCGATTGCGTCGCATGACGGAGGGAA
ACAAGCATTGGAGACTGTCCAACGGCTCCTTCCCGTGTTGTGTCAAGCCCACGGTTTGACGCCTGCACAA
GTGGTCGCCATCGCCTCCAATATTGGCGGTAAGCAGGCGCTGGAAACAGTACAGCGCCTGCTGCCTGTAC
TGTGCCAGGATCATGGACTGACCCCAGACCAGGTAGTCGCAATCGCGTCAAACGGAGGGGGAAAGCAAGC
CCTGGAAACCGTGCAAAGGTTGTTGCCGGTCCTTTGTCAAGACCACGGCCTTACACCGGAGCAAGTCGTG
GCCATTGCATCCCACGACGGTGGCAAACAGGCTCTTGAGACGGTTCAGAGACTTCTCCCAGTTCTCTGTC
AAGCCCACGGGCTGACTCCCGATCAAGTTGTAGCGATTGCGTCCAACGGTGGAGGGAAACAAGCATTGGA
GACTGTCCAACGGCTCCTTCCCGTGTTGTGTCAAGCCCACGGTTTGACGCCTGCACAAGTGGTCGCCATC
GCCAGCCATGATGGCGGTAAGCAGGCGCTGGAAACAGTACAGCGCCTGCTGCCTGTACTGTGCCAGGATC
ATGGACTGACACCCGAACAGGTGGTCGCCATTGCTTCCCACGACGGAGGACGGCCAGCCTTGGAGTCCAT
CGTAGCCCAATTGTCCAGGCCCGATCCCGCGTTGGCTGCGTTAACGAATGACCATCTGGTGGCGTTGGCA
TGTCTTGGTGGACGACCCGCGCTCGATGCAGTCAAAAAGGGTCTGCCTCATGCTCCCGCATTGATCAAAA
GAACCAACCGGCGGATTCCCGAGAGAACTTCCCATCGAGTCGCGGGATCC
