>Addgene plasmid #42742 | TAL3279 | addgene partial sequence | sequence record 61029 | JDS-TALEN-F 5'-TAGGGGTCGGTAAACAGTGG-3'
TGTGGCGGGTGAGCTTAGGGGGCCTCCGCTCCAGCTCGACACCGGGCAGCTGCTGAAGATCGCGAAGAGA
GGGGGAGTAACAGCGGTAGAGGCAGTGCACGCCTGGCGCAATGCGCTCACCGGGGCCCCCTTGAACCTGA
CCCCAGACCAGGTAGTCGCAATCGCGTCACATGACGGGGGAAAGCAAGCCCTGGAAACCGTGCAAAGGTT
GTTGCCGGTCCTTTGTCAAGACCACGGCCTTACACCGGAGCAAGTCGTGGCCATTGCATCCCACGACGGT
GGCAAACAGGCTCTTGAGACGGTTCAGAGACTTCTCCCAGTTCTCTGTCAAGCCCACGGGCTGACTCCCG
ATCAAGTTGTAGCGATTGCGTCGAACATTGGAGGGAAACAAGCATTGGAGACTGTCCAACGGCTCCTTCC
CGTGTTGTGTCAAGCCCACGGTTTGACGCCTGCACAAGTGGTCGCCATCGCCAGCCATGATGGCGGTAAG
CAGGCGCTGGAAACAGTACAGCGCCTGCTGCCTGTACTGTGCCAGGATCATGGACTGACCCCAGACCAGG
TAGTCGCAATCGCGTCAAACGGAGGGGGAAAGCAAGCCCTGGAAACCGTGCAAAGGTTGTTGCCGGTCCT
TTGTCAAGACCACGGCCTTACACCGGAGCAAGTCGTGGCCATTGCATCCCACGACGGTGGCAAACAGGCT
CTTGAGACGGTTCAGAGACTTCTCCCAGTTCTCTGTCAAGCCCACGGGCTGACTCCCGATCAAGTTGTAG
CGATTGCGTCGCATGACGGAGGGAAACAAGCATTGGAGACTGTCCAACGGCTCCTTCCCGTGTTGTGTCA
AGCCCACGGTTTGACGCCTGCACAAGTGGTCGCCATCGCCTC
